Addgene plasmid #11909: pPAGFP-N1
Depositing lab: Jennifer Lippincott-Schwartz. Depositing organization: National Institute of Child Health and Human Development (NICHD). Publication: A photoactivatable GFP for selective photolabeling of proteins and cells. Patterson GH, Lippincott-Schwartz J. Science. 2002 Sep 13. 297(5588):1873-7. 10.1126/science.1074952 PubMed 12228718.
Backbone
  Vector backbone: pEGFP-N1
  Backbone size w/o insert (bp): 4733
  Vector type: Mammalian Expression
  Selectable markers: Neomycin (select with G418)
Growth in bacteria
  Bacterial resistance: Kanamycin, 50 μg/mL
  Growth temperature: 37°C
  Growth strain: DH5alpha
  Copy number: Unknown
Gene/Insert
  Gene/Insert name: pPAGFP-N1 (alt name: photoactivatable green fluorescent protein)
  Species: Aequorea victoria
  Mutation: These plasmids are essentially the same as the Clontech pEGFP-N1 version with four mutations (L64F/T65S/V163A/T203H). The PAGFP also contains an A206K mutation to disrupt dimerization
  Cloning method: Restriction Enzyme
  Sequencing primers: 5′ n/a
Terms and licenses: Academic/Nonprofit Terms; Industry Terms: Not Available to Industry
Depositor comments: The fluorescent protein encoding region contains one of the three substitutions (A206K) suggested by Dr. Roger Tsien. This mutation disrupts fluorescent protein dimerization even at high concentrations. The mutation does not seem to have much effect on the fluorescent properties of the CFP, GFP and YFP versions, so hopefully it will not affect PAGFP too much. The PAGFP A206K mutant does not display obvious fluorescent differences compared with the original, but please bear in mind that I haven't characterized it to the same extent. The citation for the A206K mutation in fluorescent proteins is Science 2002 296:913.
How to cite: pPAGFP-N1 was a gift from Jennifer Lippincott-Schwartz (Addgene plasmid # 11909 ; http://n2t.net/addgene:11909 ; RRID:Addgene_11909)
