[The description below was written by a language model from this plasmid's Addgene catalogue record and pLannotate feature annotations shown in this document.]
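Description:
pPAGFP-N1 is a mammalian expression plasmid of 4,733 bp built on the pEGFP-N1 backbone, in which the EGFP coding region has been converted to photoactivatable GFP (PA-GFP), an Aequorea victoria derivative. According to the record, it differs from pEGFP-N1 by four substitutions (L64F, T65S, V163A, T203H) that confer photoactivatable behaviour, plus A206K, which disrupts fluorescent protein dimerization. The feature annotation accordingly identifies the reading frame as the monomeric form, mPA-GFP. The depositor notes that the A206K variant shows no obvious fluorescence differences from the original PA-GFP but has been characterized less thoroughly.

Expression is driven by the human cytomegalovirus immediate early enhancer and promoter, followed by a multiple cloning site placed directly upstream of the PA-GFP coding sequence and an SV40 polyadenylation signal downstream. This N1 layout lets a gene of interest be inserted in frame so that PA-GFP is fused to the C-terminus of the protein; without an insert, the plasmid expresses PA-GFP alone. A single NeoR/KanR (Tn5 aminoglycoside phosphotransferase) cassette provides both selections: a bacterial bla-type promoter gives kanamycin resistance in E. coli, while the SV40 enhancer/early promoter and HSV TK polyadenylation signal support G418 selection of stable mammalian lines. A high-copy ColE1/pUC-type origin maintains the plasmid in bacteria, and an f1 origin permits single-stranded DNA production. The short large T antigen, ble and bGH poly(A) annotations are fragmentary matches within the backbone rather than functional elements. The sequencing-derived and depositor sequences have the same length and feature order, offset by a few bases. The construct is used for selective photolabeling of proteins and cells, so that a highlighted population can be followed over time.
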