Features (pLannotate 1.2.2; 14 found; start..end, strand, type, name):
     61..364     +  enhancer       CMV enhancer: human cytomegalovirus immediate early enhancer
    365..568     +  promoter       CMV promoter: human cytomegalovirus (CMV) immediate early promoter
    591..671     +  misc_feature   MCS: multiple cloning site
    679..1395    +  CDS            mPA-GFP: mPA-GFP is a fluorescent protein published in 2002, derived from Aequorea victoria. It is reported to be a monomer.
   1415..1498    +  CDS            large T antigen (fragment): large T antigen from SV40 (simian virus 40)
   1521..1642    +  polyA_signal   SV40 poly(A) signal: SV40 polyadenylation signal
   1676..2104    -  rep_origin     f1 ori (sequence partly withheld): f1 bacteriophage origin of replication; arrow indicates direction of (+) strand synthesis
   2131..2235    +  promoter       AmpR promoter: bla
   2237..2594    +  promoter       SV40 promoter: SV40 enhancer and early promoter
   2629..3423    +  CDS            NeoR/KanR: aminoglycoside phosphotransferase from Tn5; aph(3')-II (or nptII); confers resistance to neomycin, kanamycin, and G418 (Geneticin®)
   3444..3596    +  CDS            ble (fragment): BLE_KLEPN - Experimental evidence at protein level: Swiss-Prot protein existence level 1. Binding protein with a strong affinity to the bleomycin family of antibiotics. Binds to CL990; an antimitotic-antibiotic compound. From Klebsiella pneumoniae.
   3655..3702    +  polyA_signal   HSV TK poly(A) signal: herpes simplex virus thymidine kinase polyadenylation signal (Cole and Stacy, 1985)
   3793..3809    -  polyA_signal   bGH poly(A) signal (fragment): bovine growth hormone polyadenylation signal
   4031..4619    +  rep_origin     ori: high-copy-number ColE1/pMB1/pBR322/pUC origin of replication
>Addgene plasmid #11909 | pPAGFP-N1 | depositor full sequence | sequence record 7121 | Author sequence
TAGTTATTAATAGTAATCAATTACGGGGTCATTAGTTCATAGCCCATATATGGAGTTCCGCGTTACATAA
CTTACGGTAAATGGCCCGCCTGGCTGACCGCCCAACGACCCCCGCCCATTGACGTCAATAATGACGTATG
TTCCCATAGTAACGCCAATAGGGACTTTCCATTGACGTCAATGGGTGGAGTATTTACGGTAAACTGCCCA
CTTGGCAGTACATCAAGTGTATCATATGCCAAGTACGCCCCCTATTGACGTCAATGACGGTAAATGGCCC
GCCTGGCATTATGCCCAGTACATGACCTTATGGGACTTTCCTACTTGGCAGTACATCTACGTATTAGTCA
TCGCTATTACCATGGTGATGCGGTTTTGGCAGTACATCAATGGGCGTGGATAGCGGTTTGACTCACGGGG
ATTTCCAAGTCTCCACCCCATTGACGTCAATGGGAGTTTGTTTTGGCACCAAAATCAACGGGACTTTCCA
AAATGTCGTAACAACTCCGCCCCATTGACGCAAATGGGCGGTAGGCGTGTACGGTGGGAGGTCTATATAA
GCAGAGCTGGTTTAGTGAACCGTCAGATCCGCTAGCGCTACCGGACTCAGATCTCGAGCTCAAGCTTCGA
ATTCTGCAGTCGACGGTACCGCGGGCCCGGGATCCACCGGTCGCCACCATGGTGAGCAAGGGCGAGGAGC
TGTTCACCGGGGTGGTGCCCATCCTGGTCGAGCTGGACGGCGACGTAAACGGCCACAAGTTCAGCGTGTC
CGGCGAGGGCGAGGGCGATGCCACCTACGGCAAGCTGACCCTGAAGTTCATCTGCACCACCGGCAAGCTG
CCCGTGCCCTGGCCCACCCTCGTGACCACCTTCAGCTACGGCGTGCAGTGCTTCAGCCGCTACCCCGACC
ACATGAAGCAGCACGACTTCTTCAAGTCCGCCATGCCCGAAGGCTACGTCCAGGAGCGCACCATCTTCTT
CAAGGACGACGGCAACTACAAGACCCGCGCCGAGGTGAAGTTCGAGGGCGACACCCTGGTGAACCGCATC
GAGCTGAAGGGCATCGACTTCAAGGAGGACGGCAACATCCTGGGGCACAAGCTGGAGTACAACTACAACA
GCCACAACGTCTATATCATGGCCGACAAGCAGAAGAACGGCATCAAGGCCAACTTCAAGATCCGCCACAA
CATCGAGGACGGCAGCGTGCAGCTCGCCGACCACTACCAGCAGAACACCCCCATCGGCGACGGCCCCGTG
CTGCTGCCCGACAACCACTACCTGAGCCACCAGTCCAAGCTGAGCAAAGACCCCAACGAGAAGCGCGATC
ACATGGTCCTGCTGGAGTTCGTGACCGCCGCCGGGATCACTCTCGGCATGGACGAGCTGTACAAGTAAAG
CGGCCGCGACTCTAGATCATAATCAGCCATACCACATTTGTAGAGGTTTTACTTGCTTTAAAAAACCTCC
CACACCTCCCCCTGAACCTGAAACATAAAATGAATGCAATTGTTGTTGTTAACTTGTTTATTGCAGCTTA
TAATGGTTACAAATAAAGCAATAGCATCACAAATTTCACAAATAAAGCATTTTTTTCACTGCATTCTAGT
TGTGGTTTGTCCAAACTCATCAATGTATCTTAAGGCGTAAATTGTAAGCGTTAATATTTTGTTAAAATTC
GCGTTAAATTTTTGTTAAATCAGCTCATTTTTTAACCAATAGGCCGAAATCGGCAAAATCCCTTATAAAT
CAAAAGAATAGACCGAGATAGGGT
[37 nt withheld, positions 1775-1811]
AAAGAACGTGGACTCCAACGTCAAAGG
[49 nt withheld, positions 1839-1887]
T
[91 nt withheld, positions 1889-1979]
G
[124 nt withheld, positions 1981-2104]
CAGGTGGCACTTTTCGGGGAAATGTGCGCGGAACCCCTATTTGTTTATTTTTCTAAATACATTCAAATAT
GTATCCGCTCATGAGACAATAACCCTGATAAATGCTTCAATAATATTGAAAAAGGAAGAGTCCTGAGGCG
GAAAGAACCAGCTGTGGAATGTGTGTCAGTTAGGGTGTGGAAAGTCCCCAGGCTCCCCAGCAGGCAGAAG
TATGCAAAGCATGCATCTCAATTAGTCAGCAACCAGGTGTGGAAAGTCCCCAGGCTCCCCAGCAGGCAGA
AGTATGCAAAGCATGCATCTCAATTAGTCAGCAACCATAGTCCCGCCCCTAACTCCGCCCATCCCGCCCC
TAACTCCGCCCAGTTCCGCCCATTCTCCGCCCCATGGCTGACTAATTTTTTTTATTTATGCAGAGGCCGA
GGCCGCCTCGGCCTCTGAGCTATTCCAGAAGTAGTGAGGAGGCTTTTTTGGAGGCCTAGGCTTTTGCAAA
GATCGATCAAGAGACAGGATGAGGATCGTTTCGCATGATTGAACAAGATGGATTGCACGCAGGTTCTCCG
GCCGCTTGGGTGGAGAGGCTATTCGGCTATGACTGGGCACAACAGACAATCGGCTGCTCTGATGCCGCCG
TGTTCCGGCTGTCAGCGCAGGGGCGCCCGGTTCTTTTTGTCAAGACCGACCTGTCCGGTGCCCTGAATGA
ACTGCAAGACGAGGCAGCGCGGCTATCGTGGCTGGCCACGACGGGCGTTCCTTGCGCAGCTGTGCTCGAC
GTTGTCACTGAAGCGGGAAGGGACTGGCTGCTATTGGGCGAAGTGCCGGGGCAGGATCTCCTGTCATCTC
ACCTTGCTCCTGCCGAGAAAGTATCCATCATGGCTGATGCAATGCGGCGGCTGCATACGCTTGATCCGGC
TACCTGCCCATTCGACCACCAAGCGAAACATCGCATCGAGCGAGCACGTACTCGGATGGAAGCCGGTCTT
GTCGATCAGGATGATCTGGACGAAGAGCATCAGGGGCTCGCGCCAGCCGAACTGTTCGCCAGGCTCAAGG
CGAGCATGCCCGACGGCGAGGATCTCGTCGTGACCCATGGCGATGCCTGCTTGCCGAATATCATGGTGGA
AAATGGCCGCTTTTCTGGATTCATCGACTGTGGCCGGCTGGGTGTGGCGGACCGCTATCAGGACATAGCG
TTGGCTACCCGTGATATTGCTGAAGAGCTTGGCGGCGAATGGGCTGACCGCTTCCTCGTGCTTTACGGTA
TCGCCGCTCCCGATTCGCAGCGCATCGCCTTCTATCGCCTTCTTGACGAGTTCTTCTGAGCGGGACTCTG
GGGTTCGAAATGACCGACCAAGCGACGCCCAACCTGCCATCACGAGATTTCGATTCCACCGCCGCCTTCT
ATGAAAGGTTGGGCTTCGGAATCGTTTTCCGGGACGCCGGCTGGATGATCCTCCAGCGCGGGGATCTCAT
GCTGGAGTTCTTCGCCCACCCTAGGGGGAGGCTAACTGAAACACGGAAGGAGACAATACCGGAAGGAACC
CGCGCTATGACGGCAATAAAAAGACAGAATAAAACGCACGGTGTTGGGTCGTTTGTTCATAAACGCGGGG
TTCGGTCCCAGGGCTGGCACTCTGTCGATACCCCACCGAGACCCCATTGGGGCCAATACGCCCGCGTTTC
TTCCTTTTCCCCACCCCACCCCCCAAGTTCGGGTGAAGGCCCAGGGCTCGCAGCCAACGTCGGGGCGGCA
GGCCCTGCCATAGCCTCAGGTTACTCATATATACTTTAGATTGATTTAAAACTTCATTTTTAATTTAAAA
GGATCTAGGTGAAGATCCTTTTTGATAATCTCATGACCAAAATCCCTTAACGTGAGTTTTCGTTCCACTG
AGCGTCAGACCCCGTAGAAAAGATCAAAGGATCTTCTTGAGATCCTTTTTTTCTGCGCGTAATCTGCTGC
TTGCAAACAAAAAAACCACCGCTACCAGCGGTGGTTTGTTTGCCGGATCAAGAGCTACCAACTCTTTTTC
CGAAGGTAACTGGCTTCAGCAGAGCGCAGATACCAAATACTGTCCTTCTAGTGTAGCCGTAGTTAGGCCA
CCACTTCAAGAACTCTGTAGCACCGCCTACATACCTCGCTCTGCTAATCCTGTTACCAGTGGCTGCTGCC
AGTGGCGATAAGTCGTGTCTTACCGGGTTGGACTCAAGACGATAGTTACCGGATAAGGCGCAGCGGTCGG
GCTGAACGGGGGGTTCGTGCACACAGCCCAGCTTGGAGCGAACGACCTACACCGAACTGAGATACCTACA
GCGTGAGCTATGAGAAAGCGCCACGCTTCCCGAAGGGAGAAAGGCGGACAGGTATCCGGTAAGCGGCAGG
GTCGGAACAGGAGAGCGCACGAGGGAGCTTCCAGGGGGAAACGCCTGGTATCTTTATAGTCCTGTCGGGT
TTCGCCACCTCTGACTTGAGCGTCGATTTTTGTGATGCTCGTCAGGGGGGCGGAGCCTATGGAAAAACGC
CAGCAACGCGGCCTTTTTACGGTTCCTGGCCTTTTGCTGGCCTTTTGCTCACATGTTCTTTCCTGCGTTA
TCCCCTGATTCTGTGGATAACCGTATTACCGCCATGCAT
