Features (pLannotate 1.2.2; 14 found; start..end, strand, type, name):
     79..382     +  enhancer       CMV enhancer: human cytomegalovirus immediate early enhancer
    383..586     +  promoter       CMV promoter: human cytomegalovirus (CMV) immediate early promoter
    609..689     +  misc_feature   MCS: multiple cloning site
    697..1413    +  CDS            mPA-GFP: mPA-GFP is a fluorescent protein published in 2002, derived from Aequorea victoria. It is reported to be a monomer.
   1433..1516    +  CDS            large T antigen (fragment): large T antigen from SV40 (simian virus 40)
   1539..1660    +  polyA_signal   SV40 poly(A) signal: SV40 polyadenylation signal
   1694..2122    -  rep_origin     f1 ori (sequence partly withheld): f1 bacteriophage origin of replication; arrow indicates direction of (+) strand synthesis
   2149..2253    +  promoter       AmpR promoter: bla
   2255..2612    +  promoter       SV40 promoter: SV40 enhancer and early promoter
   2647..3441    +  CDS            NeoR/KanR: aminoglycoside phosphotransferase from Tn5; aph(3')-II (or nptII); confers resistance to neomycin, kanamycin, and G418 (Geneticin®)
   3462..3614    +  CDS            ble (fragment): BLE_KLEPN - Experimental evidence at protein level: Swiss-Prot protein existence level 1. Binding protein with a strong affinity to the bleomycin family of antibiotics. Binds to CL990; an antimitotic-antibiotic compound. From Klebsiella pneumoniae.
   3673..3720    +  polyA_signal   HSV TK poly(A) signal: herpes simplex virus thymidine kinase polyadenylation signal (Cole and Stacy, 1985)
   3811..3827    -  polyA_signal   bGH poly(A) signal (fragment): bovine growth hormone polyadenylation signal
   4049..4637    +  rep_origin     ori: high-copy-number ColE1/pMB1/pBR322/pUC origin of replication
>Addgene plasmid #11909 | pPAGFP-N1 | addgene full sequence | sequence record 220581 | Addgene NGS Result
CGTATTACCGCCATGCATTAGTTATTAATAGTAATCAATTACGGGGTCATTAGTTCATAGCCCATATATG
GAGTTCCGCGTTACATAACTTACGGTAAATGGCCCGCCTGGCTGACCGCCCAACGACCCCCGCCCATTGA
CGTCAATAATGACGTATGTTCCCATAGTAACGCCAATAGGGACTTTCCATTGACGTCAATGGGTGGAGTA
TTTACGGTAAACTGCCCACTTGGCAGTACATCAAGTGTATCATATGCCAAGTACGCCCCCTATTGACGTC
AATGACGGTAAATGGCCCGCCTGGCATTATGCCCAGTACATGACCTTATGGGACTTTCCTACTTGGCAGT
ACATCTACGTATTAGTCATCGCTATTACCATGGTGATGCGGTTTTGGCAGTACATCAATGGGCGTGGATA
GCGGTTTGACTCACGGGGATTTCCAAGTCTCCACCCCATTGACGTCAATGGGAGTTTGTTTTGGCACCAA
AATCAACGGGACTTTCCAAAATGTCGTAACAACTCCGCCCCATTGACGCAAATGGGCGGTAGGCGTGTAC
GGTGGGAGGTCTATATAAGCAGAGCTGGTTTAGTGAACCGTCAGATCCGCTAGCGCTACCGGACTCAGAT
CTCGAGCTCAAGCTTCGAATTCTGCAGTCGACGGTACCGCGGGCCCGGGATCCACCGGTCGCCACCATGG
TGAGCAAGGGCGAGGAGCTGTTCACCGGGGTGGTGCCCATCCTGGTCGAGCTGGACGGCGACGTAAACGG
CCACAAGTTCAGCGTGTCCGGCGAGGGCGAGGGCGATGCCACCTACGGCAAGCTGACCCTGAAGTTCATC
TGCACCACCGGCAAGCTGCCCGTGCCCTGGCCCACCCTCGTGACCACCTTCAGCTACGGCGTGCAGTGCT
TCAGCCGCTACCCCGACCACATGAAGCAGCACGACTTCTTCAAGTCCGCCATGCCCGAAGGCTACGTCCA
GGAGCGCACCATCTTCTTCAAGGACGACGGCAACTACAAGACCCGCGCCGAGGTGAAGTTCGAGGGCGAC
ACCCTGGTGAACCGCATCGAGCTGAAGGGCATCGACTTCAAGGAGGACGGCAACATCCTGGGGCACAAGC
TGGAGTACAACTACAACAGCCACAACGTCTATATCATGGCCGACAAGCAGAAGAACGGCATCAAGGCCAA
CTTCAAGATCCGCCACAACATCGAGGACGGCAGCGTGCAGCTCGCCGACCACTACCAGCAGAACACCCCC
ATCGGCGACGGCCCCGTGCTGCTGCCCGACAACCACTACCTGAGCCACCAGTCCAAGCTGAGCAAAGACC
CCAACGAGAAGCGCGATCACATGGTCCTGCTGGAGTTCGTGACCGCCGCCGGGATCACTCTCGGCATGGA
CGAGCTGTACAAGTAAAGCGGCCGCGACTCTAGATCATAATCAGCCATACCACATTTGTAGAGGTTTTAC
TTGCTTTAAAAAACCTCCCACACCTCCCCCTGAACCTGAAACATAAAATGAATGCAATTGTTGTTGTTAA
CTTGTTTATTGCAGCTTATAATGGTTACAAATAAAGCAATAGCATCACAAATTTCACAAATAAAGCATTT
TTTTCACTGCATTCTAGTTGTGGTTTGTCCAAACTCATCAATGTATCTTAAGGCGTAAATTGTAAGCGTT
AATATTTTGTTAAAATTCGCGTTAAATTTTTGTTAAATCAGCTCATTTTTTAACCAATAGGCCGAAATCG
GCAAAATCCCTTATAAATCAAAAGAATAGACCGAGATAGGGT
[37 nt withheld, positions 1793-1829]
AAAGAACGTGGACTCCAACGTCAAAGG
[49 nt withheld, positions 1857-1905]
T
[91 nt withheld, positions 1907-1997]
G
[124 nt withheld, positions 1999-2122]
CAGGTGGCACTTTTCGGGGAAATGTGCGCGGAACCCCTATTTGTTTATTTTTCTAAATACATTCAAATAT
GTATCCGCTCATGAGACAATAACCCTGATAAATGCTTCAATAATATTGAAAAAGGAAGAGTCCTGAGGCG
GAAAGAACCAGCTGTGGAATGTGTGTCAGTTAGGGTGTGGAAAGTCCCCAGGCTCCCCAGCAGGCAGAAG
TATGCAAAGCATGCATCTCAATTAGTCAGCAACCAGGTGTGGAAAGTCCCCAGGCTCCCCAGCAGGCAGA
AGTATGCAAAGCATGCATCTCAATTAGTCAGCAACCATAGTCCCGCCCCTAACTCCGCCCATCCCGCCCC
TAACTCCGCCCAGTTCCGCCCATTCTCCGCCCCATGGCTGACTAATTTTTTTTATTTATGCAGAGGCCGA
GGCCGCCTCGGCCTCTGAGCTATTCCAGAAGTAGTGAGGAGGCTTTTTTGGAGGCCTAGGCTTTTGCAAA
GATCGATCAAGAGACAGGATGAGGATCGTTTCGCATGATTGAACAAGATGGATTGCACGCAGGTTCTCCG
GCCGCTTGGGTGGAGAGGCTATTCGGCTATGACTGGGCACAACAGACAATCGGCTGCTCTGATGCCGCCG
TGTTCCGGCTGTCAGCGCAGGGGCGCCCGGTTCTTTTTGTCAAGACCGACCTGTCCGGTGCCCTGAATGA
ACTGCAAGACGAGGCAGCGCGGCTATCGTGGCTGGCCACGACGGGCGTTCCTTGCGCAGCTGTGCTCGAC
GTTGTCACTGAAGCGGGAAGGGACTGGCTGCTATTGGGCGAAGTGCCGGGGCAGGATCTCCTGTCATCTC
ACCTTGCTCCTGCCGAGAAAGTATCCATCATGGCTGATGCAATGCGGCGGCTGCATACGCTTGATCCGGC
TACCTGCCCATTCGACCACCAAGCGAAACATCGCATCGAGCGAGCACGTACTCGGATGGAAGCCGGTCTT
GTCGATCAGGATGATCTGGACGAAGAGCATCAGGGGCTCGCGCCAGCCGAACTGTTCGCCAGGCTCAAGG
CGAGCATGCCCGACGGCGAGGATCTCGTCGTGACCCATGGCGATGCCTGCTTGCCGAATATCATGGTGGA
AAATGGCCGCTTTTCTGGATTCATCGACTGTGGCCGGCTGGGTGTGGCGGACCGCTATCAGGACATAGCG
TTGGCTACCCGTGATATTGCTGAAGAGCTTGGCGGCGAATGGGCTGACCGCTTCCTCGTGCTTTACGGTA
TCGCCGCTCCCGATTCGCAGCGCATCGCCTTCTATCGCCTTCTTGACGAGTTCTTCTGAGCGGGACTCTG
GGGTTCGAAATGACCGACCAAGCGACGCCCAACCTGCCATCACGAGATTTCGATTCCACCGCCGCCTTCT
ATGAAAGGTTGGGCTTCGGAATCGTTTTCCGGGACGCCGGCTGGATGATCCTCCAGCGCGGGGATCTCAT
GCTGGAGTTCTTCGCCCACCCTAGGGGGAGGCTAACTGAAACACGGAAGGAGACAATACCGGAAGGAACC
CGCGCTATGACGGCAATAAAAAGACAGAATAAAACGCACGGTGTTGGGTCGTTTGTTCATAAACGCGGGG
TTCGGTCCCAGGGCTGGCACTCTGTCGATACCCCACCGAGACCCCATTGGGGCCAATACGCCCGCGTTTC
TTCCTTTTCCCCACCCCACCCCCCAAGTTCGGGTGAAGGCCCAGGGCTCGCAGCCAACGTCGGGGCGGCA
GGCCCTGCCATAGCCTCAGGTTACTCATATATACTTTAGATTGATTTAAAACTTCATTTTTAATTTAAAA
GGATCTAGGTGAAGATCCTTTTTGATAATCTCATGACCAAAATCCCTTAACGTGAGTTTTCGTTCCACTG
AGCGTCAGACCCCGTAGAAAAGATCAAAGGATCTTCTTGAGATCCTTTTTTTCTGCGCGTAATCTGCTGC
TTGCAAACAAAAAAACCACCGCTACCAGCGGTGGTTTGTTTGCCGGATCAAGAGCTACCAACTCTTTTTC
CGAAGGTAACTGGCTTCAGCAGAGCGCAGATACCAAATACTGTTCTTCTAGTGTAGCCGTAGTTAGGCCA
CCACTTCAAGAACTCTGTAGCACCGCCTACATACCTCGCTCTGCTAATCCTGTTACCAGTGGCTGCTGCC
AGTGGCGATAAGTCGTGTCTTACCGGGTTGGACTCAAGACGATAGTTACCGGATAAGGCGCAGCGGTCGG
GCTGAACGGGGGGTTCGTGCACACAGCCCAGCTTGGAGCGAACGACCTACACCGAACTGAGATACCTACA
GCGTGAGCTATGAGAAAGCGCCACGCTTCCCGAAGGGAGAAAGGCGGACAGGTATCCGGTAAGCGGCAGG
GTCGGAACAGGAGAGCGCACGAGGGAGCTTCCAGGGGGAAACGCCTGGTATCTTTATAGTCCTGTCGGGT
TTCGCCACCTCTGACTTGAGCGTCGATTTTTGTGATGCTCGTCAGGGGGGCGGAGCCTATGGAAAAACGC
CAGCAACGCGGCCTTTTTACGGTTCCTGGCCTTTTGCTGGCCTTTTGCTCACATGTTCTTTCCTGCGTTA
TCCCCTGATTCTGTGGATAAC
