>Addgene plasmid #11909 | pPAGFP-N1 | addgene partial sequence | sequence record 18537 | 11909 with CMV-F
CTGGTTTAGTGAACCGTCAGATCCGCTAGCGCTACCGGACTCAGATCTCGAGCTCAAGCTTCGAATTCTG
CAGTCGACGGTACCGCGGGCCCGGGATCCACCGGTCGCCACCATGGTGAGCAAGGGCGAGGAGCTGTTCA
CCGGGGTGGTGCCCATCCTGGTCGAGCTGGACGGCGACGTAAACGGCCACAAGTTCAGCGTGTCCGGCGA
GGGCGAGGGCGATGCCACCTACGGCAAGCTGACCCTGAAGTTCATCTGCACCACCGGCAAGCTGCCCGTG
CCCTGGCCCACCCTCGTGACCACCTTCAGCTACGGCGTGCAGTGCTTCAGCCGCTACCCCGACCACATGA
AGCAGCACGACTTCTTCAAGTCCGCCATGCCCGAAGGCTACGTCCAGGAGCGCACCATCTTCTTCAAGGA
CGACGGCAACTACAAGACCCGCGCCGAGGTGAAGTTCGAGGGCGACACCCTGGTGAACCGCATCGAGCTG
AAGGGCATCGACTTCAAGGAGGACGGCAACATCCTGGGGCACAAGCTGGAGTACAACTACAACAGCCACA
ACGTCTATATCATGGCCGACAAGCAGAAGAACGGCATCAAGGCCAACTTCAAGATCCGCCACAACATCGA
GGACGGCAGCGTGCAGCTCGCCGACCACTACCAGCAGAACACCCCCATCGGCGACGGCCCCGTGCTGCTG
CCCGACAACCACTACCTGAGCCACCAGTCCAAGCTGAGCAAAGACCCCAACGAGAAGCGCGATCACATGG
TCCTGCTGGAGTTCGTGACCGCCGCCGGGATCACTCTCGGCATGGACGAGCTGTACAAGTAAAGCGGCCG
CGACTCTAGATCATAATCAGCCATACCACATTTGTAGAGGTTTTACTTGCTTTAAAAAACCTCCCACACC
TCCCTGACTGAACT
